>Addgene plasmid #162336 | pLV_mU6-sgNGN3_hU6-sgRNA_hUbC-PuroR-P2A-GFP | addgene full sequence | sequence record 324508 | Addgene NGS Result
TCCCATAGTAACGCCAATAGGGACTTTCCATTGACGTCAATGGGTGGAGTATTTACGGTAAACTGCCCAC
TTGGCAGTACATCAAGTGTATCATATGCCAAGTACGCCCCCTATTGACGTCAATGACGGTAAATGGCCCG
CCTGGCATTATGCCCAGTACATGACCTTATGGGACTTTCCTACTTGGCAGTACATCTACGTATTAGTCAT
CGCTATTACCATGGTGATGCGGTTTTGGCAGTACATCAATGGGCGTGGATAGCGGTTTGACTCACGGGGA
TTTCCAAGTCTCCACCCCATTGACGTCAATGGGAGTTTGTTTTGGCACCAAAATCAACGGGACTTTCCAA
AATGTCGTAACAACTCCGCCCCATTGACGCAAATGGGCGGTAGGCGTGTACGGTGGGAGGTCTATATAAG
CAGCGCGTTTTGCCTGTACTGGGTCTCTCTGGTTAGACCAGATCTGAGCCTGGGAGCTCTCTGGCTAACT
AGGGAACCCACTGCTTAAGCCTCAATAAAGCTTGCCTTGAGTGCTTCAAGTAGTGTGTGCCCGTCTGTTG
TGTGACTCTGGTAACTAGAGATCCCTCAGACCCTTTTAGTCAGTGTGGAAAATCTCTAGCAGTGGCGCCC
GAACAGGGACTTGAAAGCGAAAGGGAAACCAGAGGAGCTCTCTCGACGCAGGACTCGGCTTGCTGAAGCG
CGCACGGCAAGAGGCGAGGGGCGGCGACTGGTGAGTACGCCAAAAATTTTGACTAGCGGAGGCTAGAAGG
AGAGAGATGGGTGCGAGAGCGTCAGTATTAAGCGGGGGAGAATTAGATCGCGATGGGAAAAAATTCGGTT
AAGGCCAGGGGGAAAGAAAAAATATAAATTAAAACATATAGTATGGGCAAGCAGGGAGCTAGAACGATTC
GCAGTTAATCCTGGCCTGTTAGAAACATCAGAAGGCTGTAGACAAATACTGGGACAGCTACAACCATCCC
TTCAGACAGGATCAGAAGAACTTAGATCATTATATAATACAGTAGCAACCCTCTATTGTGTGCATCAAAG
GATAGAGATAAAAGACACCAAGGAAGCTTTAGACAAGATAGAGGAAGAGCAAAACAAAAGTAAGACCACC
GCACAGCAAGCGGCCGCTGATCTTCAGACCTGGAGGAGGAGATATGAGGGACAATTGGAGAAGTGAATTA
TATAAATATAAAGTAGTAAAAATTGAACCATTAGGAGTAGCACCCACCAAGGCAAAGAGAAGAGTGGTGC
AGAGAGAAAAAAGAGCAGTGGGAATAGGAGCTTTGTTCCTTGGGTTCTTGGGAGCAGCAGGAAGCACTAT
GGGCGCAGCGTCAATGACGCTGACGGTACAGGCCAGACAATTATTGTCTGGTATAGTGCAGCAGCAGAAC
AATTTGCTGAGGGCTATTGAGGCGCAACAGCATCTGTTGCAACTCACAGTCTGGGGCATCAAGCAGCTCC
AGGCAAGAATCCTGGCTGTGGAAAGATACCTAAAGGATCAACAGCTCCTGGGGATTTGGGGTTGCTCTGG
AAAACTCATTTGCACCACTGCTGTGCCTTGGAATGCTAGTTGGAGTAATAAATCTCTGGAACAGATTTGG
AATCACACGACCTGGATGGAGTGGGACAGAGAAATTAACAATTACACAAGCTTAATACACTCCTTAATTG
AAGAATCGCAAAACCAGCAAGAAAAGAATGAACAAGAATTATTGGAATTAGATAAATGGGCAAGTTTGTG
GAATTGGTTTAACATAACAAATTGGCTGTGGTATATAAAATTATTCATAATGATAGTAGGAGGCTTGGTA
GGTTTAAGAATAGTTTTTGCTGTACTTTCTATAGTGAATAGAGTTAGGCAGGGATATTCACCATTATCGT
TTCAGACCCACCTCCCAACCCCGAGGGGACCCGACAGGCCCGAAGGAATAGAAGAAGAAGGTGGAGAGAG
AGACAGAGACAGATCCATTCGATTAGTGAACGGATCGGCACTGCGTGCGCCAATTCTGCAGACAAATGGC
AGTATTCATCCACAATTTTAAAAGAAAAGGGGGGATTGGGGGGTACAGTGCAGGGGAAAGAATAGTAGAC
ATAATAGCAACAGACATACAAACTAAAGAATTACAAAAACAAATTACAAAAATTCAAAATTTTCGGGTTT
ATTACAGGGACAGCAGAGATCCAGTTTGGTTAATACACAGGAAACAGCTATGACCATGATTACGCCAAGC
GCGCAATTAACCCTCACTAAAGGGAACAAAAGCTGGAGCTCCACCGCGGAAAAAAAGCACCGACTCGGTG
CCACTTTTTCAAGTTGATAACGGACTAGCCTTATTTAAACTTGCTATGCTGTTTCCAGCATAGCTCTTAA
ACAGAGACGTACAAAAAAGAGCAAGAAGCTAAAAAAGATTTAAAAATTATTTTTAGCGCAGTTAATGGAA
CAGGAACTAAATTTACCCCAAAAATATTACGTGAATCAGGATATAACGTTATTGAGGTTGAAGAGCATGC
ATTTGAAGATGAAACATTTAAAAATGTTGTAAATCCAAATCCAGAATTTGATCCTGCATGAAAAATACCG
CTTGAATATGGTATTAAACATGATGCAGATATTATTATTATGAATGACCCAGATGCTGACAGATTTGGAA
TGGCAATAAAACATGATGGTCATTTTGTAAGATTAGATGGAAATCAAACAGGACCAATTTTAATTGATTG
AAAATTATCAAATCTAAAACGCTTAAATAGCATTCCAAAAAATCCGGCTCTATATTCAAGTTTTGTAACA
AGTGATTTGGGTGATAGAATCGCTCATGAAAAATATGGAGTTAATATTGTAAAAACTTTAACTGGATTTA
AATGAATGGGTAGAGAAATTGCTAAAGAAGAAGATAACGGATTAAATTTTGTTTTTGCTTATGAAGAAAG
TTATGGATATGTAATTGATGACTCAGCTAGAGATAAAGATGGAATACAAGCTTCTATATTAATAGCAGAG
GCTGCTTGATTTTATAAAAAACAAAATAAAACATTAGTAGACTATTTAGAAGATTTATTTAAAGAAATGG
GTGCATATTACACTTTCACTTTAAACTTGAATTTTAAACCAGAAGAAAAGAAATTAAAAATTGAACCATT
AATGAAATCATTGAGAGCAACACCCTTAACTCAAATTGCTGGACTTAAAGTTGTTAATGTTGAAGACTAC
ATCGATGGAATGTATAATATGCCAGGACAAGACTTACTAAAATTTTATTTAGAAGATAAGTCATGATTTG
CTGTTCGCCCAAGTGGAACTGAACCTAAACTAAAAATTTATTTTATAGGTGTTGGTGAATCTGTTCAAAA
CGCTAAAGTTAAAGTAGACGAAATTATTAAAGAATTAAAATTAAAAATGAATATATAGGAGAAAAAATGA
AACTAAACAAATATATAGATCACACATTATTAAAACAAGATGCTACGAAAGCTGAAATTAAACAATTATG
TGATGAAGCAATTGAATTTGATTTTGCAACAGTTTGTGTTAATTCATATTGAACAAGCTATTGTAAAGAA
TTATTAAAAGGCACAAATGTAGGAATAACAAATGTTGTAGGTTTTCCTCTAGGTGCATGCACAACAGCTA
CAAAAGCATTCGAAGTTTCTGAAGCAATTAAAGATGGTGCAACAGAAATTGATATGGTATTAAATATTGG
TGCATTAAAAGACAAAAATTATGAATTAGTTTTAGAAGACATGAAAGCTGTAAAAAAAGCAGCTGGATCA
CATGTTGTTAAATGTATTATGGAAAATTGTTTATTAACAAAAGAAGAAATCATGAAAGCTTGTGAAATAG
CTGTTGAAGCTGGATTAGAATTTGTTAAAACATCAACAGGATTTTCAAAATCAGGTGCAACATTTGAAGA
TGTTAAACTAATGAAGTCAGTTGTTAAAGACAATGCTTTAGTTAAAGCAGCTGGTGGAGTTAGAACATTT
GAAGATGCTCAAAAAATGATTGAAGCAGGAGCTGACCGCTTAGGAACAAGTGGTGGAGTAGCTATTATTA
AAGGTGAAGAAAACAACGCGAGTTACTAAAACTAGCGTTTTTTTATTTTGCTCATTTTTATTAAAAGTTT
GCAAAAAGGAACATAAAAATTCTAATTATTGATACTAAAGTTATTAAAAAGAAGATTTTGGTTGATTTTA
TAAAGGTCATAGAATATAATATTTTAGCATGTGTATTTTGTGTGCTCATTTACAACCGTCTCCGGTGTTT
CGTCCTTTCCACAAGATATATAAAGCCAAGAAATCGAAATACTTTCAAGTTACGGTAAGCATATGATAGT
CCATTTTAAAACATAATTTTAAAACTGCAAACTACCCAAGAAATTATTACTTTCTACGTCACGTATTTTG
TACTAATATCTTTGTGTTTACAGTCAAATTAATTCCAATTATCTCTCTAACAGCCTTGTATCGTATATGC
AAATATGAAGGAATCATGGGAAATAGGCCCTCGGTACCCAATTCGCCCTATAGTGAGTCGTATTACGCGC
GCTCACTGGCCGTCGTTTTACAACATTAACCCGTGTCGGCTCCAGATCTGGCCTCCGCGCCGGGTTTTGG
CGCCTCCCGCGGGCGCCCCCCTCCTCACGGCGAGCTGAATCTGGGCGACTCAGTACAAAAAAAGCAGCCG
ACTCGGCTGCCACTTTTTCAAGTTGTGTACGGACTAGCCTTATTTGAACTTGCTATGCAGCTTTCTGCTT
AGCTCTCAAACCTCTGTTTGCTCTCTCGAGCAAACAAGGCTTTTCTCCAAGGGATATTTATAGTCTCAAA
ACACACAATTACTTTACAGTTAGGGTGAGTTTCCTTTTGTGCTGTTTTTTAAAATAATAATTTAGTATTT
GTATCTCTTATAGAAATCCAAGCCTATCATGTAAAATGTAGCTAGTATTAAAAAGAACAGATTATCTGTC
TTTTATCGCACATTAAGCCTCTATAGTTACTAGGAAATATTATATGCAAATTAACCGGGGCAGGGGAGTA
GCCGAGCTTCTCCCACAAGTCTGTGCGAGGGGGCCGGCGCGGGCCTAGAGATGGCGGCGTCGGATCTATC
TGAGACCGGGCTAACGGCTGCCACGTCAGACGAAGGGCGCAGCGAGCGTCCTGATCCTTCCGCCCGGACG
CTCAGGACAGCGGCCCGCTGCTCATAAGACTCGGCCTTAGAACCCCAGTATCAGCAGAAGGACATTTTAG
GACGGGACTTGGGTGACTCTAGGGCACTGGTTTTCTTTCCAGAGAGCGGAACAGGCGAGGAAAAGTAGTC
CCTTCTCGGCGATTCTGCGGAGGGATCTCCGTGGGGCGGTGAACGCCGATGATTATATAAGGACGCGCCG
GGTGTGGCACAGCTAGTTCCGTCGCAGCCGGGATTTGGGTCGCGGTTCTTGTTTGTGGATCGCTGTGATC
GTCACTTGGTGAGTAGCGGGCTGCTGGGCTGGCCGGGGCTTTCGTGGCCGCCGGGCCGCTCGGTGGGACG
GAAGCGTGTGGAGAGACCGCCAAGGGCTGTAGTCTGGGTCCGCGAGCAAGGTTGCCCTGAACTGGGGGTT
GGGGGGAGCGCAGCAAAATGGCGGCTGTTCCCGAGTCTTGAATGGAAGACGCTTGTGAGGCGGGCTGTGA
GGTCGTTGAAACAAGGTGGGGGGCATGGTGGGCGGCAAGAACCCAAGGTCTTGAGGCCTTCGCTAATGCG
GGAAAGCTCTTATTCGGGTGAGATGGGCTGGGGCACCATCTGGGGACCCTGACGTGAAGTTTGTCACTGA
CTGGAGAACTCGGTTTGTCGTCTGTTGCGGGGGCGGCAGTTATGGCGGTGCCGTTGGGCAGTGCACCCGT
ACCTTTGGGAGCGCGCGCCCTCGTCGTGTCGTGACGTCACCCGTTCTGTTGGCTTATAATGCAGGGTGGG
GCCACCTGCCGGTAGGTGTGCGGTAGGCTTTTCTCCGTCGCAGGACGCAGGGTTCGGGCCTAGGGTAGGC
TCTCCTGAATCGACAGGCGCCGGACCTCTGGTGAGGGGAGGGATAAGTGAGGCGTCAGTTTCTTTGGTCG
GTTTTATGTACCTATCTTCTTAAGTAGCTGAAGCTCCGGTTTTGAACTATGCGCTCGGGGTTGGCGAGTG
TGTTTTGTGAAGTTTTTTAGGCACCTTTTGAAATGTAATCATTTGGGTCAATATGTAATTTTCAGTGTTA
GACTAGTAAATTGTCCGCTAAATTCTGGCCGTTTTTGGCTTTTTTGTTAGACGAAGCTTGGGCTGCAGGT
CGACTCTAGAATGGTGAGCAAGGGCGAGGAGCTGTTCACCGGGGTGGTGCCCATCCTGGTCGAGCTGGAC
GGCGACGTAAACGGCCACAAGTTCAGCGTGTCCGGCGAGGGCGAGGGCGATGCCACCTACGGCAAGCTGA
CCCTGAAGTTCATCTGCACCACCGGCAAGCTGCCCGTGCCCTGGCCCACCCTCGTGACCACCCTGACCTA
CGGCGTGCAGTGCTTCAGCCGCTACCCCGACCACATGAAGCAGCACGACTTCTTCAAGTCCGCCATGCCC
GAAGGCTACGTCCAGGAGCGCACCATCTTCTTCAAGGACGACGGCAACTACAAGACCCGCGCCGAGGTGA
AGTTCGAGGGCGACACCCTGGTGAACCGCATCGAGCTGAAGGGCATCGACTTCAAGGAGGACGGCAACAT
CCTGGGGCACAAGCTGGAGTACAACTACAACAGCCACAACGTCTATATCATGGCCGACAAGCAGAAGAAC
GGCATCAAGGTGAACTTCAAGATCCGCCACAACATCGAGGACGGCAGCGTGCAGCTCGCCGACCACTACC
AGCAGAACACCCCCATCGGCGACGGCCCCGTGCTGCTGCCCGACAACCACTACCTGAGCACCCAGTCCGC
CCTGAGCAAAGACCCCAACGAGAAGCGCGATCACATGGTCCTGCTGGAGTTCGTGACCGCCGCCGGGATC
ACTCTCGGCATGGACGAGCTGTACAAGGGATCCGGCGCAACAAACTTCTCTCTGCTGAAACAAGCCGGAG
ATGTCGAAGAGAATCCTGGACCGATGACCGAGTACAAGCCCACGGTGCGCCTCGCCACCCGCGACGACGT
CCCCAGGGCCGTACGCACCCTCGCCGCCGCGTTCGCCGACTACCCCGCCACGCGCCACACCGTCGATCCG
GACCGCCACATCGAGCGGGTCACCGAGCTGCAAGAACTCTTCCTCACGCGCGTCGGGCTCGACATCGGCA
AGGTGTGGGTCGCGGACGACGGCGCCGCGGTGGCGGTCTGGACCACGCCGGAGAGCGTCGAAGCGGGGGC
GGTGTTCGCCGAGATCGGCCCGCGCATGGCCGAGTTGAGCGGTTCCCGGCTGGCCGCGCAGCAACAGATG
GAAGGCCTCCTGGCGCCGCACCGGCCCAAGGAGCCCGCGTGGTTCCTGGCCACCGTCGGCGTGTCGCCCG
ACCACCAGGGCAAGGGTCTGGGCAGCGCCGTCGTGCTCCCCGGAGTGGAGGCGGCCGAGCGCGCCGGGGT
GCCCGCCTTCCTGGAGACCTCCGCGCCCCGCAACCTCCCCTTCTACGAGCGGCTCGGCTTCACCGTCACC
GCCGACGTCGAGGTGCCCGAAGGACCGCGCACCTGGTGCATGACCCGCAAGCCCGGTGCCTAAAGTTGAT
AATAGATAACTTCGTATAGCATACATTATACGAAGTTATGAATTCGATATCAAGCTTATCGATAATCAAC
CTCTGGATTACAAAATTTGTGAAAGATTGACTGGTATTCTTAACTATGTTGCTCCTTTTACGCTATGTGG
ATACGCTGCTTTAATGCCTTTGTATCATGCTATTGCTTCCCGTATGGCTTTCATTTTCTCCTCCTTGTAT
AAATCCTGGTTGCTGTCTCTTTATGAGGAGTTGTGGCCCGTTGTCAGGCAACGTGGCGTGGTGTGCACTG
TGTTTGCTGACGCAACCCCCACTGGTTGGGGCATTGCCACCACCTGTCAGCTCCTTTCCGGGACTTTCGC
TTTCCCCCTCCCTATTGCCACGGCGGAACTCATCGCCGCCTGCCTTGCCCGCTGCTGGACAGGGGCTCGG
CTGTTGGGCACTGACAATTCCGTGGTGTTGTCGGGGAAATCATCGTCCTTTCCTTGGCTGCTCGCCTGTG
TTGCCACCTGGATTCTGCGCGGGACGTCCTTCTGCTACGTCCCTTCGGCCCTCAATCCAGCGGACCTTCC
TTCCCGCGGCCTGCTGCCGGCTCTGCGGCCTCTTCCGCGTCTTCGCCTTCGCCCTCAGACGAGTCGGATC
TCCCTTTGGGCCGCCTCCCCGCATCGATACCGTCGACCTCGAGACCTAGAAAAACATGGAGCAATCACAA
GTAGCAATACAGCAGCTACCAATGCTGATTGTGCCTGGCTAGAAGCACAAGAGGAGGAGGAGGTGGGTTT
TCCAGTCACACCTCAGGTACCTTTAAGACCAATGACTTACAAGGCAGCTGTAGATCTTAGCCACTTTTTA
AAAGAAAAGGGGGGACTGGAAGGGCTAATTCACTCCCAACGAAGACAAGATATCCTTGATCTGTGGATCT
ACCACACACAAGGCTACTTCCCTGATTGGCAGAACTACACACCAGGGCCAGGGATCAGATATCCACTGAC
CTTTGGATGGTGCTACAAGCTAGTACCAGTTGAGCAAGAGAAGGTAGAAGAAGCCAATGAAGGAGAGAAC
ACCCGCTTGTTACACCCTGTGAGCCTGCATGGGATGGATGACCCGGAGAGAGAAGTATTAGAGTGGAGGT
TTGACAGCCGCCTAGCATTTCATCACATGGCCCGAGAGCTGCATCCGGACTGTACTGGGTCTCTCTGGTT
AGACCAGATCTGAGCCTGGGAGCTCTCTGGCTAACTAGGGAACCCACTGCTTAAGCCTCAATAAAGCTTG
CCTTGAGTGCTTCAAGTAGTGTGTGCCCGTCTGTTGTGTGACTCTGGTAACTAGAGATCCCTCAGACCCT
TTTAGTCAGTGTGGAAAATCTCTAGCAGGGCCCGTTTAAACCCGCTGATCAGCCTCGACTGTGCCTTCTA
GTTGCCAGCCATCTGTTGTTTGCCCCTCCCCCGTGCCTTCCTTGACCCTGGAAGGTGCCACTCCCACTGT
CCTTTCCTAATAAAATGAGGAAATTGCATCGCATTGTCTGAGTAGGTGTCATTCTATTCTGGGGGGTGGG
GTGGGGCAGGACAGCAAGGGGGAGGATTGGGAAGACAATAGCAGGCATGCTGGGGATGCGGTGGGCTCTA
TGGCTTCTGAGGCGGAAAGAACCAGCTGGGGCTCTAGGGGGTATCCCC
[124 nt withheld, positions 9359-9482]
C
[91 nt withheld, positions 9484-9574]
A
[49 nt withheld, positions 9576-9624]
CCTTTGACGTTGGAGTCCACGTTCTTT
[37 nt withheld, positions 9652-9688]
ACCCTATCTCGGTCTATTCTTTTGATTTATAAGGGATTTTGCCGATTTCGGCCTATTGGTTAAAAAATGA
GCTGATTTAACAAAAATTTAACGCGAATTAATTCTGTGGAATGTGTGTCAGTTAGGGTGTGGAAAGTCCC
CAGGCTCCCCAGCAGGCAGAAGTATGCAAAGCATGCATCTCAATTAGTCAGCAACCAGGTGTGGAAAGTC
CCCAGGCTCCCCAGCAGGCAGAAGTATGCAAAGCATGCATCTCAATTAGTCAGCAACCATAGTCCCGCCC
CTAACTCCGCCCATCCCGCCCCTAACTCCGCCCAGTTCCGCCCATTCTCCGCCCCATGGCTGACTAATTT
TTTTTATTTATGCAGAGGCCGAGGCCGCCTCTGCCTCTGAGCTATTCCAGAAGTAGTGAGGAGGCTTTTT
TGGAGGCCTAGGCTTTTGCAAAAAGCTCCCGGGAGCTTGTATATCCATTTTCGGATCTGATCAGCACGTG
TTGACAATTAATCATCGGCATAGTATATCGGCATAGTATAATACGACAAGGTGAGGAACTAAACCATGGC
CAAGTTGACCAGTGCCGTTCCGGTGCTCACCGCGCGCGACGTCGCCGGAGCGGTCGAGTTCTGGACCGAC
CGGCTCGGGTTCTCCCGGGACTTCGTGGAGGACGACTTCGCCGGTGTGGTCCGGGACGACGTGACCCTGT
TCATCAGCGCGGTCCAGGACCAGGTGGTGCCGGACAACACCCTGGCCTGGGTGTGGGTGCGCGGCCTGGA
CGAGCTGTACGCCGAGTGGTCGGAGGTCGTGTCCACGAACTTCCGGGACGCCTCCGGGCCGGCCATGACC
GAGATCGGCGAGCAGCCGTGGGGGCGGGAGTTCGCCCTGCGCGACCCGGCCGGCAACTGCGTGCACTTCG
TGGCCGAGGAGCAGGACTGACACGTGCTACGAGATTTCGATTCCACCGCCGCCTTCTATGAAAGGTTGGG
CTTCGGAATCGTTTTCCGGGACGCCGGCTGGATGATCCTCCAGCGCGGGGATCTCATGCTGGAGTTCTTC
GCCCACCCCAACTTGTTTATTGCAGCTTATAATGGTTACAAATAAAGCAATAGCATCACAAATTTCACAA
ATAAAGCATTTTTTTCACTGCATTCTAGTTGTGGTTTGTCCAAACTCATCAATGTATCTTATCATGTCTG
TATACCGTCGACCTCTAGCTAGAGCTTGGCGTAATCATGGTCATAGCTGTTTCCTGTGTGAAATTGTTAT
CCGCTCACAATTCCACACAACATACGAGCCGGAAGCATAAAGTGTAAAGCCTGGGGTGCCTAATGAGTGA
GCTAACTCACATTAATTGCGTTGCGCTCACTGCCCGCTTTCCAGTCGGGAAACCTGTCGTGCCAGCTGCA
TTAATGAATCGGCCAACGCGCGGGGAGAGGCGGTTTGCGTATTGGGCGCTCTTCCGCTTCCTCGCTCACT
GACTCGCTGCGCTCGGTCGTTCGGCTGCGGCGAGCGGTATCAGCTCACTCAAAGGCGGTAATACGGTTAT
CCACAGAATCAGGGGATAACGCAGGAAAGAACATGTGAGCAAAAGGCCAGCAAAAGGCCAGGAACCGTAA
AAAGGCCGCGTTGCTGGCGTTTTTCCATAGGCTCCGCCCCCCTGACGAGCATCACAAAAATCGACGCTCA
AGTCAGAGGTGGCGAAACCCGACAGGACTATAAAGATACCAGGCGTTTCCCCCTGGAAGCTCCCTCGTGC
GCTCTCCTGTTCCGACCCTGCCGCTTACCGGATACCTGTCCGCCTTTCTCCCTTCGGGAAGCGTGGCGCT
TTCTCATAGCTCACGCTGTAGGTATCTCAGTTCGGTGTAGGTCGTTCGCTCCAAGCTGGGCTGTGTGCAC
GAACCCCCCGTTCAGCCCGACCGCTGCGCCTTATCCGGTAACTATCGTCTTGAGTCCAACCCGGTAAGAC
ACGACTTATCGCCACTGGCAGCAGCCACTGGTAACAGGATTAGCAGAGCGAGGTATGTAGGCGGTGCTAC
AGAGTTCTTGAAGTGGTGGCCTAACTACGGCTACACTAGAAGAACAGTATTTGGTATCTGCGCTCTGCTG
AAGCCAGTTACCTTCGGAAAAAGAGTTGGTAGCTCTTGATCCGGCAAACAAACCACCGCTGGTAGCGGTG
GTTTTTTTGTTTGCAAGCAGCAGATTACGCGCAGAAAAAAAGGATCTCAAGAAGATCCTTTGATCTTTTC
TACGGGGTCTGACGCTCAGTGGAACGAAAACTCACGTTAAGGGATTTTGGTCATGAGATTATCAAAAAGG
ATCTTCACCTAGATCCTTTTAAATTAAAAATGAAGTTTTAAATCAATCTAAAGTATATATGAGTAAACTT
GGTCTGACAGTTACCAATGCTTAATCAGTGAGGCACCTATCTCAGCGATCTGTCTATTTCGTTCATCCAT
AGTTGCCTGACTCCCCGTCGTGTAGATAACTACGATACGGGAGGGCTTACCATCTGGCCCCAGTGCTGCA
ATGATACCGCGAGACCCACGCTCACCGGCTCCAGATTTATCAGCAATAAACCAGCCAGCCGGAAGGGCCG
AGCGCAGAAGTGGTCCTGCAACTTTATCCGCCTCCATCCAGTCTATTAATTGTTGCCGGGAAGCTAGAGT
AAGTAGTTCGCCAGTTAATAGTTTGCGCAACGTTGTTGCCATTGCTACAGGCATCGTGGTGTCACGCTCG
TCGTTTGGTATGGCTTCATTCAGCTCCGGTTCCCAACGATCAAGGCGAGTTACATGATCCCCCATGTTGT
GCAAAAAAGCGGTTAGCTCCTTCGGTCCTCCGATCGTTGTCAGAAGTAAGTTGGCCGCAGTGTTATCACT
CATGGTTATGGCAGCACTGCATAATTCTCTTACTGTCATGCCATCCGTAAGATGCTTTTCTGTGACTGGT
GAGTACTCAACCAAGTCATTCTGAGAATAGTGTATGCGGCGACCGAGTTGCTCTTGCCCGGCGTCAATAC
GGGATAATACCGCGCCACATAGCAGAACTTTAAAAGTGCTCATCATTGGAAAACGTTCTTCGGGGCGAAA
ACTCTCAAGGATCTTACCGCTGTTGAGATCCAGTTCGATGTAACCCACTCGTGCACCCAACTGATCTTCA
GCATCTTTTACTTTCACCAGCGTTTCTGGGTGAGCAAAAACAGGAAGGCAAAATGCCGCAAAAAAGGGAA
TAAGGGCGACACGGAAATGTTGAATACTCATACTCTTCCTTTTTCAATATTATTGAAGCATTTATCAGGG
TTATTGTCTCATGAGCGGATACATATTTGAATGTATTTAGAAAAATAAACAAATAGGGGTTCCGCGCACA
TTTCCCCGAAAAGTGCCACCTGACGTCGACGGATCGGGAGATCTCCCGATCCCCTATGGTGCACTCTCAG
TACAATCTGCTCTGATGCCGCATAGTTAAGCCAGTATCTGCTCCCTGCTTGTGTGTTGGAGGTCGCTGAG
TAGTGCGCGAGCAAAATTTAAGCTACAACAAGGCAAGGCTTGACCGACAATTGCATGAAGAATCTGCTTA
GGGTTAGGCGTTTTGCGCTGCTTCGCGATGTACGGGCCAGATATACGCGTTGACATTGATTATTGACTAG
TTATTAATAGTAATCAATTACGGGGTCATTAGTTCATAGCCCATATATGGAGTTCCGCGTTACATAACTT
ACGGTAAATGGCCCGCCTGGCTGACCGCCCAACGACCCCCGCCCATTGACGTCAATAATGACGTATGT
Features (pLannotate 1.2.2; 41 found; start..end, strand, type, name):
    224..423     +  promoter       CMV promoter: human cytomegalovirus (CMV) immediate early promoter
    441..621     +  LTR            5' LTR (truncated): truncated 5' long terminal repeat (LTR) from HIV-1
    668..793     +  misc_feature   HIV-1 Ψ: packaging signal of human immunodeficiency virus type 1
    777..1140    +  CDS            HIV-1 gag (fragment): gag protein from human immunodeficiency virus 1; gag
   1286..1519    +  misc_feature   RRE: The Rev response element (RRE) of HIV-1 allows for Rev-dependent mRNA export from the nucleus to the cytoplasm.
   1896..1996    +  CDS            Rev (fragment): human immunodeficiency virus 1 (HIV-1) Rev protein; rev; enhances nuclear export of unspliced and incompletely spliced viral mRNAs
   2046..2163    +  misc_feature   cPPT/CTS: central polypurine tract and central termination sequence of HIV-1
   2245..2263    +  promoter       T3 promoter: promoter for bacteriophage T3 RNA polymerase
   2297..2364    -  misc_RNA       tracrRNA (fragment): trans-activating CRISPR RNA for the Streptococcus pyogenes CRISPR/Cas9 system
   3427..4086    +  CDS            deoC1: DEOC1_STAAN - Also known as dra. Experimental evidence at protein level: Swiss-Prot protein existence level 1. Catalyzes a reversible aldol reaction between acetaldehyde and D-glyceraldehyde 3-phosphate to generate 2-deoxy-D-ribose 5- phosphate. From Staphylococcus aureus (strain N315).
   4272..4512    -  promoter       U6 promoter: RNA polymerase III promoter for human U6 snRNA
   4527..4545    -  promoter       T7 promoter: promoter for bacteriophage T7 RNA polymerase
   4553..4574    +  CDS            lacZα (fragment): LacZα fragment of β-galactosidase; lacZ fragment
   4600..4655    +  promoter       UbC promoter (fragment): human ubiquitin C promoter
   4793..5106    -  promoter       U6 promoter: RNA polymerase III promoter for mouse U6 snRNA (Das et al., 1988)
   5127..6282    +  promoter       UbC promoter: human ubiquitin C promoter
   6293..6310    -  misc_feature   MCS (fragment): pUC18/19 multiple cloning site
   6311..7027    +  CDS            EGFP: EGFP is a basic (constitutively fluorescent) green fluorescent protein published in 1996, derived from Aequorea victoria. It is reported to be a rapidly-maturing weak dimer with moderate acid sensitivity.
   7094..7691    +  CDS            PuroR (fragment): puromycin N-acetyltransferase; pac from Streptomyces; confers resistance to puromycin
   7706..7739    +  protein_bind   loxP: Cre-mediated recombination occurs in the 8-bp core sequence (GCATACAT). Cre recombinase
   7740..7764    +  misc_feature   MCS (fragment): pBluescript multiple cloning site
   7764..8352    +  misc_feature   WPRE: woodchuck hepatitis virus posttranscriptional regulatory element
   8289..8870    +  CDS            nef (fragment): NEF_HV1H2 - Experimental evidence at protein level: Swiss-Prot protein existence level 1. Extracellular Nef protein targets CD4(+) T-lymphocytes for apoptosis by interacting with CXCR4 surface receptors. From Human immunodeficiency virus type 1 group M subtype B (isolate HXB2) (HIV-1).
   8877..9057    +  LTR            5' LTR (truncated): truncated 5' long terminal repeat (LTR) from HIV-1
   9089..9313    +  polyA_signal   bGH poly(A) signal: bovine growth hormone polyadenylation signal
   9317..9338    +  promoter       SV40 promoter (fragment): SV40 enhancer and early promoter
   9359..9787    +  rep_origin     f1 ori (sequence partly withheld): f1 bacteriophage origin of replication; arrow indicates direction of (+) strand synthesis
   9801..10130   +  promoter       SV40 promoter: SV40 enhancer and early promoter
  10178..10225   +  promoter       EM7 promoter: synthetic bacterial promoter&nbsp
  10244..10618   +  CDS            BleoR: antibiotic-binding protein; Sh ble from Streptoalloteichus hindustanus; confers resistance to bleomycin, phleomycin, and Zeocin™
  10628..10753   +  CDS            ble (fragment): BLE_KLEPN - Experimental evidence at protein level: Swiss-Prot protein existence level 1. Binding protein with a strong affinity to the bleomycin family of antibiotics. Binds to CL990; an antimitotic-antibiotic compound. From Klebsiella pneumoniae.
  10748..10869   +  polyA_signal   SV40 poly(A) signal: SV40 polyadenylation signal
  10940..10962   -  protein_bind   lac operator (fragment): The lac repressor binds to the lac operator to inhibit transcription in E. coli. This inhibition can be relieved by adding lactose or isopropyl-β-D-thiogalactopyranoside (IPTG). lac repressor encoded by lacI
  10966..10996   -  promoter       lac promoter: promoter for the E. coli lac operon
  11011..11032   -  protein_bind   CAP binding site: CAP binding activates transcription in the presence of cAMP. E. coli catabolite activator protein
  11045..11137   -  CDS            lacI (fragment): lac repressor; lacI; The lac repressor binds to the lac operator to inhibit transcription in E. coli. This inhibition can be relieved by adding lactose or isopropyl-β-D-thiogalactopyranoside (IPTG).
  11320..11908   -  rep_origin     ori: high-copy-number ColE1/pMB1/pBR322/pUC origin of replication
  12079..12939   -  CDS            AmpR: β-lactamase; bla; confers resistance to ampicillin, carbenicillin, and related antibiotics
  12940..13044   -  promoter       AmpR promoter: bla
  13103..13155   -  misc_feature   bom (fragment): basis of mobility region from pBR322
  13310..223     +  enhancer       CMV enhancer (across the origin): human cytomegalovirus immediate early enhancer
