[The description below was written by a language model from this plasmid's Addgene catalogue record and pLannotate feature annotations shown in this document.]
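Description:
pLV_mU6-sgNGN3_hU6-sgRNA_hUbC-PuroR-P2A-GFP is a lentiviral transfer plasmid built on the FUGW backbone for delivering two Streptococcus pyogenes Cas9 guide RNAs to mammalian cells. It is maintained in E. coli through a high-copy ColE1/pUC-type origin with ampicillin resistance. An f1 origin and an SV40/EM7-driven bleomycin/Zeocin resistance cassette also lie in the backbone, outside the viral genome. The viral portion has a CMV enhancer/promoter fused to a truncated HIV-1 5' LTR, which drives genomic RNA production in packaging cells. This is followed by the Ψ packaging signal, RRE and cPPT/CTS, with a WPRE and a truncated 3' LTR followed by a bGH polyadenylation signal at the downstream end.

Between these elements sit two RNA polymerase III cassettes, both annotated in reverse orientation relative to the viral genome. A mouse U6 promoter expresses a fixed guide against NGN3, and a human U6 promoter is paired with an sgRNA scaffold (annotated as a tracrRNA fragment) for a second guide. About 1.9 kb separates the human U6 promoter from that scaffold, including a region matching a bacterial deoC gene. This is probably a stuffer to be replaced by the second guide, but the record does not say so. A human UbC promoter drives EGFP and puromycin N-acetyltransferase as one transcript, joined by a P2A peptide according to the name and purpose. The table places EGFP first, although the plasmid name lists PuroR first. A single loxP site follows this cassette. The marker allows transduced cells to be selected with puromycin or tracked by fluorescence. The associated study used CRISPR gene activation screens for regulators of human neuronal fate, consistent with pairing sgNGN3 with candidate cofactor guides, and Cas9 or dCas9 must be supplied separately.
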