Addgene plasmid #162336: pLV_mU6-sgNGN3_hU6-sgRNA_hUbC-PuroR-P2A-GFP
Purpose: Lentiviral expression of sgNGN3 paired with a second S. pyogenes sgRNA with a GFP-P2A-PuroR selection marker
Depositing lab: Charles Gersbach. Depositing organization: Duke University. Publication: Master Regulators and Cofactors of Human Neuronal Cell Fate Specification Identified by CRISPR Gene Activation Screens. Black JB, McCutcheon SR, Dube S, Barrera A, Klann TS, Rice GA, Adkar SS, Soderling SH, Reddy TE, Gersbach CA. Cell Rep. 2020 Dec 1;33(9):108460. doi: 10.1016/j.celrep.2020.108460. PubMed 33264623.
Backbone
  Vector backbone: FUGW
  Backbone size w/o insert (bp): 8000
  Vector type: Mammalian Expression, Lentiviral
  Selectable markers: Puromycin
Growth in bacteria
  Bacterial resistance: Ampicillin, 100 μg/mL
  Growth temperature: 37°C
  Growth strain: NEB Stable
  Copy number: High Copy
Gene/Insert
  Gene/Insert name: S. pyogenes sgRNA
  gRNA/shRNA sequence: CTCGAGAGAGCAAACAGAG
  Species: S. pyogenes
  Promoter: hU6; mU6
  Cloning method: Gibson Cloning
Terms and licenses: Academic/Nonprofit Terms; Industry Terms: Not Available to Industry
How to cite: pLV_mU6-sgNGN3_hU6-sgRNA_hUbC-PuroR-P2A-GFP was a gift from Charles Gersbach (Addgene plasmid # 162336 ; http://n2t.net/addgene:162336 ; RRID:Addgene_162336)
